>Addgene plasmid #134754 | pG3K-U6SC | depositor full sequence | sequence record 259008 | pG3K-U6SC sequence 13020 bps
GTTTACCCGCCAATATATCCTGTCAAACACTGATAGTTTAAACTGAAGGCGGGAAACGACAATCTGATCC
AAGCTCAAGCTGCTCTAGCATTCGCCATTCAGGCTGCGCAACTGTTGGGAAGGGCGATCGGTGCGGGCCT
CTTCGCTATTACGCCAGCTGGCGAAAGGGGGATGTGCTGCAAGGCGATTAAGTTGGGTAACGCCAGGGTT
TTCCCAGTCACGACGTTGTAAAACGACGGCCAGTGCCAAGCTTCGACTTGCCTTCCGCACAATACATCAT
TTCTTCTTAGCTTTTTTTCTTCTTCTTCGTTCATACAGTTTTTTTTTGTTTATCAGCTTACATTTTCTTG
AACCGTAGCTTTCGTTTTCTTCTTTTTAACTTTCCATTCGGAGTTTTTGTATCTTGTTTCATAGTTTGTC
CCAGGATTAGAATGATTAGGCATCGAACCTTCAAGAATTTGATTGAATAAAACATCTTCATTCTTAAGAT
ATGAAGATAATCTTCAAAAGGCCCCTGGGAATCTGAAAGAAGAGAAGCAGGCCCATTTATATGGGAAAGA
ACAATAGTATTTCTTATATAGGCCCATTTAAGTTGAAAACAATCTTCAAAAGTCCCACATCGCTTAGATA
AGAAAACGAAGCTGAGTTTATATACAGCTAGAGTCGAAGTAGTGATTGTGAGACCTTCGGGGAAATGTGC
GCGGAACCCCTATTTGTTTATTTTTCTAAATACATTCAAATATGTATCCGCTCATGGGACAATAACCCTG
ATAAATGCTTCAATAATATTGAAAAAGGAAGAGTATGAGTATTCAACATTTCCGTGTCGCCCTTATTCCC
TTTTTTGCGGCATTTTGCCTTCCTGTTTTTGCTCACCCAGAAACGCTGGTGAAAGTAAAAGATGCTGAAG
ATCAGTTGGGTGCACGAGTGGGTTACATCGAACTGGATCTCAACAGCGGTAAGATCCTTGAGAGTTTTCG
CCCCGAAGAACGTTTTCCAATGATGAGCACTTTTAAAGTTCTGCTATGTGGCGCGGTATTATCCCGTATT
GACGCCGGGCAAGAGCAACTCGGTCGCCGCATACACTATTCTCAGAATGACTTGGTTGAGTACTCACCAG
TCACAGAAAAGCATCTTACGGATGGCATGACAGTAAGAGAATTATGCAGTGCTGCCATAACCATGAGTGA
TAACACTGCGGCCAACTTACTTCTGACAACGATCGGAGGACCGAAGGAGCTAACCGCTTTTTTGCACAAC
ATGGGGGATCATGTAACTCGCCTTGATCGTTGGGAACCGGAGCTGAATGAAGCCATACCAAACGACGAGC
GTGACACCACGATGCCTGTAGCAATGGCAACAACGTTGCGCAAACTATTAACTGGCGAACTACTTACTCT
AGCTTCCCGGCAACAATTAATAGACTGGATGGAGGCGGATAAAGTTGCAGGACCACTTCTGCGCTCGGCC
CTTCCGGCTGGCTGGTTTATTGCTGATAAATCTGGAGCCGGTGAGCGTGGCTCTCGCGGTATCATTGCAG
CACTGGGGCCAGATGGTAAGCCCTCCCGTATCGTAGTTATCTACACCACGGGGAGTCAGGCAACTATGGA
TGAACGAAATAGACAGATCGCTGAGATAGGTGCCTCACTGATTAAGCATTGGTAACTGTCAGACCAAGTT
TACTCATATATACTTTAGATTGATTTAAAACTTCATTTTTAATTTAAAAGGATCTAGGTGAAGATCCTTT
TTGATAATCCCATGACCAAAATCCCTTAACGTGAGTTTTCGTTCCACTGAGCGTCAGGTCTCAGTTTTAG
AGCTAGAAATAGCAAGTTAAAATAAGGCTAGTCCGTTATCAACTTGAAAAAGTGGCACCGAGTCGGTGCT
TTTTTTTGGATAGAATTTCCCAGCTTTTTTGCGTGTTTCAGCTCTCATGATCCTTGCATGCACTAGTATG
GAGTCAAAGATTCAAATAGAGGACCTAACAGAACTCGCCGTAAAGACTGGCGAACAGTTCATACAGAGTC
TCTTACGACTCAATGACAAGAAGAAAATCTTCGTCAACATGGTGGAGCACGACACACTTGTCTACTCCAA
AAATATCAAAGATACAGTCTCAGAAGACCAAAGGGCAATTGAGACTTTTCAACAAAGGGTAATATCCGGA
AACCTCCTCGGATTCCATTGCCCAGCTATCTGTCACTTTATTGTGAAGATAGTGGAAAAGGAAGGTGGCT
CCTACAAATGCCATCATTGCGATAAAGGAAAGGCCATCGTTGAAGATGCCTCTGCCGACAGTGGTCCCAA
AGATGGACCCCCACCCACGAGGAGCATCGTGGAAAAAGAAGACGTTCCAACCACGTCTTCAAAGCAAGTG
GATTGATGTGATTGGCAGACATACTGTCCCACAAATGAAGATGGAATCTGTAAAAGAAAACGCGTGAAAT
AATGCGTCTGACAAAGGTTAGGTCGGCTGCCTTTAATCAATACCAAAGTGGTCCCTACCACGATGGAAAA
ACTGTGCAGTCGGTTTGGCTTTTTCTGACGAACAAATAAGATTCGTGGCCGACAGGTGGGGGTCCACCAT
GTGAAGGCATCTTCAGACTCCAATAATGGAGCAATGACGTAAGGGCTTACGAAATAAGTAAGGGTAGTTT
GGGAAATGTCCACTCACCCGTCAGTCTATAAATACTTAGCCCCTCCCTCATTGTTAAGGGAGCAAAATCT
CAGAGAGATAGTCCTAGAGAGAGAAAGAGAGCAAGTAGCCTAGAAGTAGTCAAGGCGGCGAAGTATTCAG
GCACGTGGCCAGGAAGAAGAAAAGCCAAGACGACGAAAACAGGTAAGAGCTAAGCATCTAGATGGATTAC
AAGGACCACGACGGGGATTACAAGGACCACGACATTGATTACAAGGATGATGATGACAAGATGGCTCCGA
AGAAGAAGAGGAAGGTTGGCATCCACGGGGTGCCAGCTGCTGACAAGAAGTACTCGATCGGCCTCGATAT
TGGGACTAACTCTGTTGGCTGGGCCGTGATCACCGACGAGTACAAGGTGCCCTCAAAGAAGTTCAAGGTC
CTGGGCAACACCGATCGGCATTCCATCAAGAAGAATCTCATTGGCGCTCTCCTGTTCGACAGCGGCGAGA
CGGCTGAGGCTACGCGGCTCAAGCGCACCGCCCGCAGGCGGTACACGCGCAGGAAGAATCGCATCTGCTA
CCTGCAGGAGATTTTCTCCAACGAGATGGCGAAGGTTGACGATTCTTTCTTCCACAGGCTGGAGGAGTCA
TTCCTCGTGGAGGAGGATAAGAAGCACGAGCGGCATCCAATCTTCGGCAACATTGTCGACGAGGTTGCCT
ACCACGAGAAGTACCCTACGATCTACCATCTGCGGAAGAAGCTCGTGGACTCCACAGATAAGGCGGACCT
CCGCCTGATCTACCTCGCTCTGGCCCACATGATTAAGTTCAGGGGCCATTTCCTGATCGAGGGGGATCTC
AACCCGGACAATAGCGATGTTGACAAGCTGTTCATCCAGCTCGTGCAGACGTACAACCAGCTCTTCGAGG
AGAACCCCATTAATGCGTCAGGCGTCGACGCGAAGGCTATCCTGTCCGCTAGGCTCTCGAAGTCTCGGCG
CCTCGAGAACCTGATCGCCCAGCTGCCGGGCGAGAAGAAGAACGGCCTGTTCGGGAATCTCATTGCGCTC
AGCCTGGGGCTCACGCCCAACTTCAAGTCGAATTTCGATCTCGCTGAGGACGCCAAGCTGCAGCTCTCCA
AGGACACATACGACGATGACCTGGATAACCTCCTGGCCCAGATCGGCGATCAGTACGCGGACCTGTTCCT
CGCTGCCAAGAATCTGTCGGACGCCATCCTCCTGTCTGATATTCTCAGGGTGAACACCGAGATTACGAAG
GCTCCGCTCTCAGCCTCCATGATCAAGCGCTACGACGAGCACCATCAGGATCTGACCCTCCTGAAGGCGC
TGGTCAGGCAGCAGCTCCCCGAGAAGTACAAGGAGATCTTCTTCGATCAGTCGAAGAACGGCTACGCTGG
GTACATTGACGGCGGGGCCTCTCAGGAGGAGTTCTACAAGTTCATCAAGCCGATTCTGGAGAAGATGGAC
GGCACGGAGGAGCTGCTGGTGAAGCTCAATCGCGAGGACCTCCTGAGGAAGCAGCGGACATTCGATAACG
GCAGCATCCCACACCAGATTCATCTCGGGGAGCTGCACGCTATCCTGAGGAGGCAGGAGGACTTCTACCC
TTTCCTCAAGGATAACCGCGAGAAGATCGAGAAGATTCTGACTTTCAGGATCCCGTACTACGTCGGCCCA
CTCGCTAGGGGCAACTCCCGCTTCGCTTGGATGACCCGCAAGTCAGAGGAGACGATCACGCCGTGGAACT
TCGAGGAGGTGGTCGACAAGGGCGCTAGCGCTCAGTCGTTCATCGAGAGGATGACGAATTTCGACAAGAA
CCTGCCAAATGAGAAGGTGCTCCCTAAGCACTCGCTCCTGTACGAGTACTTCACAGTCTACAACGAGCTG
ACTAAGGTGAAGTATGTGACCGAGGGCATGAGGAAGCCGGCTTTCCTGTCTGGGGAGCAGAAGAAGGCCA
TCGTGGACCTCCTGTTCAAGACCAACCGGAAGGTCACGGTTAAGCAGCTCAAGGAGGACTACTTCAAGAA
GATTGAGTGCTTCGATTCGGTCGAGATCTCTGGCGTTGAGGACCGCTTCAACGCCTCCCTGGGGACCTAC
CACGATCTCCTGAAGATCATTAAGGATAAGGACTTCCTGGACAACGAGGAGAATGAGGATATCCTCGAGG
ACATTGTGCTGACACTCACTCTGTTCGAGGACCGGGAGATGATCGAGGAGCGCCTGAAGACTTACGCCCA
TCTCTTCGATGACAAGGTCATGAAGCAGCTCAAGAGGAGGAGGTACACCGGCTGGGGGAGGCTGAGCAGG
AAGCTCATCAACGGCATTCGGGACAAGCAGTCCGGGAAGACGATCCTCGACTTCCTGAAGAGCGATGGCT
TCGCGAACCGCAATTTCATGCAGCTGATTCACGATGACAGCCTCACATTCAAGGAGGATATCCAGAAGGC
TCAGGTGAGCGGCCAGGGGGACTCGCTGCACGAGCATATCGCGAACCTCGCTGGCTCGCCAGCTATCAAG
AAGGGGATTCTGCAGACCGTGAAGGTTGTGGACGAGCTGGTGAAGGTCATGGGCAGGCACAAGCCTGAGA
ACATCGTCATTGAGATGGCCCGGGAGAATCAGACCACGCAGAAGGGCCAGAAGAACTCACGCGAGAGGAT
GAAGAGGATCGAGGAGGGCATTAAGGAGCTGGGGTCCCAGATCCTCAAGGAGCACCCGGTGGAGAACACG
CAGCTGCAGAATGAGAAGCTCTACCTGTACTACCTCCAGAATGGCCGCGATATGTATGTGGACCAGGAGC
TGGATATTAACAGGCTCAGCGATTACGACGTCGATCATATCGTTCCACAGTCATTCCTGAAGGATGACTC
CATTGACAACAAGGTCCTCACCAGGTCGGACAAGAACCGGGGCAAGTCTGATAATGTTCCTTCAGAGGAG
GTCGTTAAGAAGATGAAGAACTACTGGCGCCAGCTCCTGAATGCCAAGCTGATCACGCAGCGGAAGTTCG
ATAACCTCACAAAGGCTGAGAGGGGCGGGCTCTCTGAGCTGGACAAGGCGGGCTTCATCAAGAGGCAGCT
GGTCGAGACACGGCAGATCACTAAGCACGTTGCGCAGATTCTCGACTCACGGATGAACACTAAGTACGAT
GAGAATGACAAGCTGATCCGCGAGGTGAAGGTCATCACCCTGAAGTCAAAGCTCGTCTCCGACTTCAGGA
AGGATTTCCAGTTCTACAAGGTTCGGGAGATCAACAATTACCACCATGCCCATGACGCGTACCTGAACGC
GGTGGTCGGCACAGCTCTGATCAAGAAGTACCCAAAGCTCGAGAGCGAGTTCGTGTACGGGGACTACAAG
GTTTACGATGTGAGGAAGATGATCGCCAAGTCGGAGCAGGAGATTGGCAAGGCTACCGCCAAGTACTTCT
TCTACTCTAACATTATGAATTTCTTCAAGACAGAGATCACTCTGGCCAATGGCGAGATCCGGAAGCGCCC
CCTCATCGAGACGAACGGCGAGACGGGGGAGATCGTGTGGGACAAGGGCAGGGATTTCGCGACCGTCAGG
AAGGTTCTCTCCATGCCACAAGTGAATATCGTCAAGAAGACAGAGGTCCAGACTGGCGGGTTCTCTAAGG
AGTCAATTCTGCCTAAGCGGAACAGCGACAAGCTCATCGCCCGCAAGAAGGACTGGGATCCGAAGAAGTA
CGGCGGGTTCGACAGCCCCACTGTGGCCTACTCGGTCCTGGTTGTGGCGAAGGTTGAGAAGGGCAAGTCC
AAGAAGCTCAAGAGCGTGAAGGAGCTGCTGGGGATCACGATTATGGAGCGCTCCAGCTTCGAGAAGAACC
CGATCGATTTCCTGGAGGCGAAGGGCTACAAGGAGGTGAAGAAGGACCTGATCATTAAGCTCCCCAAGTA
CTCACTCTTCGAGCTGGAGAACGGCAGGAAGCGGATGCTGGCTTCCGCTGGCGAGCTGCAGAAGGGGAAC
GAGCTGGCTCTGCCGTCCAAGTATGTGAACTTCCTCTACCTGGCCTCCCACTACGAGAAGCTCAAGGGCA
GCCCCGAGGACAACGAGCAGAAGCAGCTGTTCGTCGAGCAGCACAAGCATTACCTCGACGAGATCATTGA
GCAGATTTCCGAGTTCTCCAAGCGCGTGATCCTGGCCGACGCGAATCTGGATAAGGTCCTCTCCGCGTAC
AACAAGCACCGCGACAAGCCAATCAGGGAGCAGGCTGAGAATATCATTCATCTCTTCACCCTGACGAACC
TCGGCGCCCCTGCTGCTTTCAAGTACTTCGACACAACTATCGATCGCAAGAGGTACACAAGCACTAAGGA
GGTCCTGGACGCGACCCTCATCCACCAGTCGATTACCGGCCTCTACGAGACGCGCATCGACCTGTCTCAG
CTCGGGGGCGACAAGCGGCCAGCGGCGACGAAGAAGGCGGGGCAGGCGAAGAAGAAGAAGTGAGCTCAGA
GCTTTCGTTCGTATCATCGGTTTCGACAACGTTCGTCAAGTTCAATGCATCAGTTTCATTGCGCACACAC
CAGAATCCTACTGAGTTTGAGTATTATGGCATTGGGAAAACTGTTTTTCTTGTACCATTTGTTGTGCTTG
TAATTTACTGTGTTTTTTATTCGGTTTTCGCTATCGAACTGTGAAATGGAAATGGATGGAGAAGAGTTAA
TGAATGATATGGTCCTTTTGTTCATTCTCAAATTAATATTATTTGTTTTTTCTCTTATTTGTTGTGTGTT
GAATTTGAAATTATAAGAGATATGCAAACATTTTGTTTTGAGTAAAAATGTGTCAAATCGTGGCCTCTAA
TGACCGAAGTTAATATGAGGAGTAAAACACTTGTAGTTGTACCATTATGCTTATTCACTAGGCAACAAAT
ATATTTTCAGACCTAGAAAAGCTGCAAATGTTACTGAATACAAGTATGTCCTCTTGTGTTTTAGACATTT
ATGAACTTTCCTTTATGTAATTTTCCAGAATCCTTGTCAGATTCTAATCATTGCTTTATAATTATAGTTA
TACTCATGGATTTGTAGTTGAGTATGAAAATATTTTTTAATGCATTTTATGACTTGCCAATTGATTGACA
ACGAATTCGTAATCATGTCATAGCTGTTTCCTGTGTGAAATTGTTATCCGCTCACAATTCCACACAACAT
ACGAGCCGGAAGCATAAAGTGTAAAGCCTGGGGTGCCTAATGAGTGAGCTAACTCACATTAATTGCGTTG
CGCTCACTGCCCGCTTTCCAGTCGGGAAACCTGTCGTGCCAGCTGCATTAATGAATCGGCCAACGCGCGG
GGAGAGGCGGTTTGCGTATTGGCTAGAGCAGCTTGCCAACATGGTGGAGCACGACACTCTCGTCTACTCC
AAGAATATCAAAGATACAGTCTCAGAAGACCAAAGGGCTATTGAGACTTTTCAACAAAGGGTAATATCGG
GAAACCTCCTCGGATTCCATTGCCCAGCTATCTGTCACTTCATCAAAAGGACAGTAGAAAAGGAAGGTGG
CACCTACAAATGCCATCATTGCGATAAAGGAAAGGCTATCGTTCAAGATGCCTCTGCCGACAGTGGTCCC
AAAGATGGACCCCCACCCACGAGGAGCATCGTGGAAAAAGAAGACGTTCCAACCACGTCTTCAAAGCAAG
TGGATTGATGTGAACATGGTGGAGCACGACACTCTCGTCTACTCCAAGAATATCAAAGATACAGTCTCAG
AAGACCAAAGGGCTATTGAGACTTTTCAACAAAGGGTAATATCGGGAAACCTCCTCGGATTCCATTGCCC
AGCTATCTGTCACTTCATCAAAAGGACAGTAGAAAAGGAAGGTGGCACCTACAAATGCCATCATTGCGAT
AAAGGAAAGGCTATCGTTCAAGATGCCTCTGCCGACAGTGGTCCCAAAGATGGACCCCCACCCACGAGGA
GCATCGTGGAAAAAGAAGACGTTCCAACCACGTCTTCAAAGCAAGTGGATTGATGTGATATCTCCACTGA
CGTAAGGGATGACGCACAATCCCACTATCCTTCGCAAGACCCTTCCTCTATATAAGGAAGTTCATTTCAT
TTGGAGAGGACACGCTGAAATCACCAGTCTCTCTCTACAAATCTATCTCTCTCGAGCTTTCGCAGATCTG
TCGATCGACCATGGGGATTGAACAAGATGGATTGCACGCAGGTTCTCCGGCCGCTTGGGTGGAGAGGCTA
TTCGGCTATGACTGGGCACAACAGACAATCGGCTGCTCTGATGCCGCCGTGTTTCGGCTGTCAGCGCAGG
GGCGCCCGGTTCTTTTTGTCAAGACCGACCTGTCCGGTGCCCTGAATGAACTCCAGGACGAGGCAGCGCG
GCTATCGTGGCTGGCCACGACGGGCGTTCCTTGCGCAGCTGTGCTCGACGTTGTCACTGAAGCGGGAAGG
GACTGGCTGCTATTGGGCGAAGTGCCGGGGCAGGATCTCCTGTCATCTCACCTTGCTCCTGCCGAGAAAG
TATCCATCATGGCTGATGCAATGCGGCGGCTGCATACGCTTGATCCGGCTACCTGCCCATTCGACCACCA
AGCGAAACATCGCATCGAGCGAGCACGTACTCGGATGGAAGCCGGTCTTGTCGATCAGGATGATCTGGAC
GAAGAGCATCAGGGGCTCGCGCCAGCCGAACTGTTCGCCAGGCTCAAGGCGCGCATGCCCGACGGCGAGG
ATCTCGTCGTGACACATGGCGATGCCTGCTTGCCGAATATCATGGTGGAAAATGGCCGCTTTTCTGGATT
CATCGACTGTGGCCGGCTGGGTGTGGCGGACCGCTATCAGGACATAGCGTTGGCTACCCGTGATATTGCT
GAAGAGCTTGGCGGCGAATGGGCTGACCGCTTCCTCGTGCTTTACGGTATCGCCGCTCCCGATTCGCAGC
GCATCGCCTTCTATCGCCTTCTTGACGAGTTCTTCTGAGCGGGACTCTGGGGTTCGGATCGATCCTCTAG
CTAGAGTCGATCGACAAGCTCGAGTTTCTCCATAATAATGTGTGAGTAGTTCCCAGATAAGGGAATTAGG
GTTCCTATAGGGTTTCGCTCATGTGTTGAGCATATAAGAAACCCTTAGTATGTATTTGTATTTGTAAAAT
ACTTCTATCAATAAAATTTCTAATTCCTAAAACCAAAATCCAGTACTAAAATCCAGATCCCCCGAATTAA
TTCGGCGTTAATTCAGTACATTAAAAACGTCCGCAATGTGTTATTAAGTTGTCTAAGCGTCAATTTGTTT
ACACCACAATATATCCTGCCACCAGCCAGCCAACAGCTCCCCGACCGGCAGCTCGGCACAAAATCACCAC
TCGATACAGGCAGCCCATCAGTCCGGGACGGCGTCAGCGGGAGAGCCGTTGTAAGGCGGCAGACTTTGCT
CATGTTACCGATGCTATTCGGAAGAACGGCAACTAAGCTGCCGGGTTTGAAACACGGATGATCTCGCGGA
GGGTAGCATGTTGATTGTAACGATGACAGAGCGTTGCTGCCTGTGATCACCGCGGCTGGCAAACAGCTAT
TATGGGTATTATGGGTCTAGTCTCTGGCCCGTGTCTCAAAATCTCTGATGTTACATTGCACAAGATAAAA
ATATATCATCATGAACAATAAAACTGTCTGCTTACATAAACAGTAATACAAGGGGTGTTATGAGCCATAT
TCAACGGGAAACGTCGAGGCCGCGATTAAATTCCAACATGGATGCTGATTTATATGGGTATAAATGGGCT
CGCGATAATGTCGGGCAATCAGGTGCGACAATCTATCGCTTGTATGGGAAGCCCGATGCGCCAGAGTTGT
TTCTGAAACATGGCAAAGGTAGCGTTGCCAATGATGTTACAGATGAGATGGTCAGACTAAACTGGCTGAC
GGAATTTATGCCTCTTCCGACCATCAAGCATTTTATCCGTACTCCTGATGATGCATGGTTACTCACCACT
GCGATCCCCGGAAAAACAGCATTCCAGGTATTAGAAGAATATCCTGATTCAGGTGAAAATATTGTTGATG
CGCTGGCAGTGTCCCTGCGCCGGTTGCATTCGATTCCTGTTTGTAATTGTCCTTTTAACAGCGATCGCGT
ATTTCGTCTCGCTCAGGCGCAATCACGAATGAATAACGGTTTGGTTGATGCGAGTGATTTTGATGACGAG
CGTAATGGCTGGCCTGTTGAACAAGTCTGGAAAGAAATGCATAAACTTTTGCCATTCTCACCGGATTCAG
TCGTCACTCATGGTGATTTCTCACTTGATAACCTTATTTTTGACGAGGGGAAATTAATAGGTTGTATTGA
TGTTGGACGAGTCGGAATCGCAGACCGATACCAGGATCTTGCCATCCTATGGAACTGCCTCGGTGAGTTT
TCTCCTTCATTACAGAAACGGCTTTTTCAAAAATATGGTATTGATAATCCTGATATGAATAAATTGCAGT
TTCATTTGATGCTCGATGAGTTTTTCTAATCAGAATTGGTTAATTGGTTGTAACATTATTCAGATTGGCG
TCTAACTACTAAGCGAGAGTAGGGAACTGCCAGGCATCAAATAAAACGAAAGGCTCAGTCGGAAGACTGG
GCCTTTCGTTTTATCTGTTGTTTGTCGGTGAACGCTCTCCTGAGTAGGACAAATCCGCCGGGAGCGGATT
TGAACGTTGTGAAGCAACGGCCCGGAGGGTGGCGGGCAGGACGCCCGCCATAAACTGCCAGGCATCAAAC
TAAGCAGAAGGCCATCCTGACGGATGGCCTTTTTGCGTTTCTACAAACTCTTCCTGTTAGGGCCCCGTTC
CACTGAGCGTCAGACCCCGTAGAAAAGATCAAAGGATCTTCTTGAGATCCTTTTTTTCTGCGCGTAATCT
GCTGCTTGCAAACAAAAAAACCACCGCTACCAGCGGTGGTTTGTTTGCCGGATCAAGAGCTACCAACTCT
TTTTCCGAAGGTAACTGGCTTCAGCAGAGCGCAGATACCAAATACTGTTCTTCTAGTGTAGCCGTAGTTA
GGCCACCACTTCAAGAACTCTGTAGCACCGCCTACATACCTCGCTCTGCTAATCCTGTTACCAGTGGCTG
CTGCCAGTGGCGATAAGTCGTGTCTTACCGGGTTGGACTCAAGACGATAGTTACCGGATAAGGCGCAGCG
GTCGGGCTGAACGGGGGGTTCGTGCACACAGCCCAGCTTGGAGCGAACGACCTACACCGAACTGAGATAC
CTACAGCGTGAGCTATGAGAAAGCGCCACGCTTCCCGAAGGGAGAAAGGCGGACAGGTATCCGGTAAGCG
GCAGGGTCGGAACAGGAGAGCGCACGAGGGAGCTTCCAGGGGGAAACGCCTGGTATCTTTATAGTCCTGT
CGGGTTTCGCCACCTCTGACTTGAGCGTCGATTTTTGTGATGCTCGTCAGGGGGGCGGAGCCTATGGAAA
AACGCCAGCAACGCGGCCTTTTTACGGTTCCTGGCCTTTTGCTGGCCTTTTGCTCACATGTTCTTTCCTG
CGTTATCCCCTGATTCTGTGGATAACCGTATTACCGCTAGATAGCTGGTTGCCCTCGCCGCTGGGCTGGC
GGCCGTCTATGGCCCTGCAAACGCGCCAGAAACGCCGTCGAAGCCGTGTGCGAGACACCCCGGCCGCCGG
CGTTGTGGATACCTCGCGGAAAACTTGGCCCTCACTGACAGATGAGGGGCGGACGTTGACACTTGAGGGG
CCGACTCACCCGGCGCGGCGTTGACAGATGAGGGGCAGGCTCGATTTCGGCCGGCGACGTGGAGCTGGCC
AGCCTCGCAAATCGGCGAAAACGCCTGATTTTACGCGAGTTTCCCACAGATGATGTGGACAAGCCTGGGG
ATAAGTGCCCTGCGGTATTGACACTTGAGGGGCGCGACTACTGACAGATGAGGGGCGCGATCCTTGACAC
TTGAGGGGCAGAGTGCTGACAGATGAGGGGCGCACCTATTGACATTTGAGGGGCTGTCCACAGGCAGAAA
ATCCAGCATTTGCAAGGGTTTCCGCCCGTTTTTCGGCCACCGCTAACCTGTCTTTTAACCTGCTTTTAAA
CCAATATTTATAAACCTTGTTTTTAACCAGGGCTGCGCCCTGTGCGCGTGACCGCGCACGCCGAAGGGGG
GTGCCCCCCCTTCTCGAACCCTCCCGGTCGAGTCATGGTCTAGCATGGATCTCGGGGACGTCACCCATAA
TACCCATAATAGCTGTTTGCCAGTACTTTGATCCCGAGGGGAACCCTGTGGTTGGCATGCACATACAAAT
GGACGAACGGATAAACCTTTTCACGCCCTTTTAAATATCCGTTATTCTAATAAACGCTCTTTTCTCTTAG
Features (pLannotate 1.2.2; 22 found; start..end, strand, type, name):
      1..25      -  misc_feature   RB T-DNA repeat: right border repeat from nopaline C58 T-DNA
     91..245     -  CDS            lacZα (fragment): LacZα fragment of β-galactosidase; lacZ fragment
    700..804     +  promoter       AmpR promoter: bla
    805..1665    +  CDS            AmpR: β-lactamase; bla; confers resistance to ampicillin, carbenicillin, and related antibiotics
   1814..1889    +  misc_RNA       gRNA scaffold: guide RNA scaffold for the Streptococcus pyogenes CRISPR/Cas9 system
   2140..2392    +  promoter       CaMV 35S promoter (fragment): strong constitutive promoter from cauliflower mosaic virus
   2907..2926    +  CDS            2xFLAG (fragment): two tandem FLAG® epitope tags
   2982..7082    +  CDS            cas9: CAS9_STRP1 - Also known as csn1 From Streptococcus pyogenes serotype M1.
   7140..7772    +  terminator     E9 terminator: terminator and polyadenylation signal from the pea rbcS-E9 gene
   7809..7831    -  protein_bind   lac operator (fragment): The lac repressor binds to the lac operator to inhibit transcription in E. coli. This inhibition can be relieved by adding lactose or isopropyl-β-D-thiogalactopyranoside (IPTG). lac repressor encoded by lacI
   7835..7865    -  promoter       lac promoter: promoter for the E. coli lac operon
   7880..7901    -  protein_bind   CAP binding site: CAP binding activates transcription in the presence of cAMP. E. coli catabolite activator protein
   7914..8002    -  CDS            lacI (fragment): lac repressor; lacI; The lac repressor binds to the lac operator to inhibit transcription in E. coli. This inhibition can be relieved by adding lactose or isopropyl-β-D-thiogalactopyranoside (IPTG).
   8092..8768    +  promoter       CaMV 35S promoter (enhanced): cauliflower mosaic virus 35S promoter with a duplicated enhancer region
   8836..9628    +  CDS            NeoR/KanR (fragment): aminoglycoside phosphotransferase from Tn5; aph(3')-II (or nptII); confers resistance to neomycin, kanamycin, and G418 (Geneticin®)
   9685..9859    +  polyA_signal   CaMV poly(A) signal: cauliflower mosaic virus polyadenylation signal
   9937..9961    -  misc_feature   LB T-DNA repeat: left border repeat from nopaline C58 T-DNA
  10350..11159   +  CDS            KanR: aminoglycoside phosphotransferase; aph(3')-Ia; confers resistance to kanamycin in bacteria or G418 (Geneticin®) in eukaryotes
  11241..11284   -  terminator     rrnB T1 terminator: Escherichia coli rrnB; transcription terminator T1 from the E. coli rrnB gene
  11416..11443   +  terminator     rrnB T2 terminator: transcription terminator T2 from the E. coli rrnB gene
  11522..12110   +  rep_origin     ori: high-copy-number ColE1/pMB1/pBR322/pUC origin of replication
  12225..12835   +  rep_origin     oriV: origin of replication for the bacterial F plasmid
