>Addgene plasmid #134754 | pG3K-U6SC | addgene full sequence | sequence record 266438 | Addgene NGS Result
GTTTACCCGCCAATATATCCTGTCAAACACTGATAGTTTAAACTGAAGGCGGGAAACGACAATCTGATCC
AAGCTCAAGCTGCTCTAGCATTCGCCATTCAGGCTGCGCAACTGTTGGGAAGGGCGATCGGTGCGGGCCT
CTTCGCTATTACGCCAGCTGGCGAAAGGGGGATGTGCTGCAAGGCGATTAAGTTGGGTAACGCCAGGGTT
TTCCCAGTCACGACGTTGTAAAACGACGGCCAGTGCCAAGCTTCGACTTGCCTTCCGCACAATACATCAT
TTCTTCTTAGCTTTTTTTCTTCTTCTTCGTTCATACAGTTTTTTTTTGTTTATCAGCTTACATTTTCTTG
AACCGTAGCTTTCGTTTTCTTCTTTTTAACTTTCCATTCGGAGTTTTTGTATCTTGTTTCATAGTTTGTC
CCAGGATTAGAATGATTAGGCATCGAACCTTCAAGAATTTGATTGAATAAAACATCTTCATTCTTAAGAT
ATGAAGATAATCTTCAAAAGGCCCCTGGGAATCTGAAAGAAGAGAAGCAGGCCCATTTATATGGGAAAGA
ACAATAGTATTTCTTATATAGGCCCATTTAAGTTGAAAACAATCTTCAAAAGTCCCACATCGCTTAGATA
AGAAAACGAAGCTGAGTTTATATACAGCTAGAGTCGAAGTAGTGATTGTGAGACCTTCGGGGAAATGTGC
GCGGAACCCCTATTTGTTTATTTTTCTAAATACATTCAAATATGTATCCGCTCATGGGACAATAACCCTG
ATAAATGCTTCAATAATATTGAAAAAGGAAGAGTATGAGTATTCAACATTTCCGTGTCGCCCTTATTCCC
TTTTTTGCGGCATTTTGCCTTCCTGTTTTTGCTCACCCAGAAACGCTGGTGAAAGTAAAAGATGCTGAAG
ATCAGTTGGGTGCACGAGTGGGTTACATCGAACTGGATCTCAACAGCGGTAAGATCCTTGAGAGTTTTCG
CCCCGAAGAACGTTTTCCAATGATGAGCACTTTTAAAGTTCTGCTATGTGGCGCGGTATTATCCCGTATT
GACGCCGGGCAAGAGCAACTCGGTCGCCGCATACACTATTCTCAGAATGACTTGGTTGAGTACTCACCAG
TCACAGAAAAGCATCTTACGGATGGCATGACAGTAAGAGAATTATGCAGTGCTGCCATAACCATGAGTGA
TAACACTGCGGCCAACTTACTTCTGACAACGATCGGAGGACCGAAGGAGCTAACCGCTTTTTTGCACAAC
ATGGGGGATCATGTAACTCGCCTTGATCGTTGGGAACCGGAGCTGAATGAAGCCATACCAAACGACGAGC
GTGACACCACGATGCCTGTAGCAATGGCAACAACGTTGCGCAAACTATTAACTGGCGAACTACTTACTCT
AGCTTCCCGGCAACAATTAATAGACTGGATGGAGGCGGATAAAGTTGCAGGACCACTTCTGCGCTCGGCC
CTTCCGGCTGGCTGGTTTATTGCTGATAAATCTGGAGCCGGTGAGCGTGGCTCTCGCGGTATCATTGCAG
CACTGGGGCCAGATGGTAAGCCCTCCCGTATCGTAGTTATCTACACCACGGGGAGTCAGGCAACTATGGA
TGAACGAAATAGACAGATCGCTGAGATAGGTGCCTCACTGATTAAGCATTGGTAACTGTCAGACCAAGTT
TACTCATATATACTTTAGATTGATTTAAAACTTCATTTTTAATTTAAAAGGATCTAGGTGAAGATCCTTT
TTGATAATCCCATGACCAAAATCCCTTAACGTGAGTTTTCGTTCCACTGAGCGTCAGGTCTCAGTTTTAG
AGCTAGAAATAGCAAGTTAAAATAAGGCTAGTCCGTTATCAACTTGAAAAAGTGGCACCGAGTCGGTGCT
TTTTTTTGGATAGAATTTCCCAGCTTTTTTGCGTGTTTCAGCTCTCATGATCCTTGCATGCACTAGTATG
GAGTCAAAGATTCAAATAGAGGACCTAACAGAACTCGCCGTAAAGACTGGCGAACAGTTCATACAGAGTC
TCTTACGACTCAATGACAAGAAGAAAATCTTCGTCAACATGGTGGAGCACGACACACTTGTCTACTCCAA
AAATATCAAAGATACAGTCTCAGAAGACCAAAGGGCAATTGAGACTTTTCAACAAAGGGTAATATCCGGA
AACCTCCTCGGATTCCATTGCCCAGCTATCTGTCACTTTATTGTGAAGATAGTGGAAAAGGAAGGTGGCT
CCTACAAATGCCATCATTGCGATAAAGGAAAGGCCATCGTTGAAGATGCCTCTGCCGACAGTGGTCCCAA
AGATGGACCCCCACCCACGAGGAGCATCGTGGAAAAAGAAGACGTTCCAACCACGTCTTCAAAGCAAGTG
GATTGATGTGATTGGCAGACATACTGTCCCACAAATGAAGATGGAATCTGTAAAAGAAAACGCGTGAAAT
AATGCGTCTGACAAAGGTTAGGTCGGCTGCCTTTAATCAATACCAAAGTGGTCCCTACCACGATGGAAAA
ACTGTGCAGTCGGTTTGGCTTTTTCTGACGAACAAATAAGATTCGTGGCCGACAGGTGGGGGTCCACCAT
GTGAAGGCATCTTCAGACTCCAATAATGGAGCAATGACGTAAGGGCTTACGAAATAAGTAAGGGTAGTTT
GGGAAATGTCCACTCACCCGTCAGTCTATAAATACTTAGCCCCTCCCTCATTGTTAAGGGAGCAAAATCT
CAGAGAGATAGTCCTAGAGAGAGAAAGAGAGCAAGTAGCCTAGAAGTAGTCAAGGCGGCGAAGTATTCAG
GCACGTGGCCAGGAAGAAGAAAAGCCAAGACGACGAAAACAGGTAAGAGCTAAGCATCTAGATGGATTAC
AAGGACCACGACGGGGATTACAAGGACCACGACATTGATTACAAGGATGATGATGACAAGATGGCTCCGA
AGAAGAAGAGGAAGGTTGGCATCCACGGGGTGCCAGCTGCTGACAAGAAGTACTCGATCGGCCTCGATAT
TGGGACTAACTCTGTTGGCTGGGCCGTGATCACCGACGAGTACAAGGTGCCCTCAAAGAAGTTCAAGGTC
CTGGGCAACACCGATCGGCATTCCATCAAGAAGAATCTCATTGGCGCTCTCCTGTTCGACAGCGGCGAGA
CGGCTGAGGCTACGCGGCTCAAGCGCACCGCCCGCAGGCGGTACACGCGCAGGAAGAATCGCATCTGCTA
CCTGCAGGAGATTTTCTCCAACGAGATGGCGAAGGTTGACGATTCTTTCTTCCACAGGCTGGAGGAGTCA
TTCCTCGTGGAGGAGGATAAGAAGCACGAGCGGCATCCAATCTTCGGCAACATTGTCGACGAGGTTGCCT
ACCACGAGAAGTACCCTACGATCTACCATCTGCGGAAGAAGCTCGTGGACTCCACAGATAAGGCGGACCT
CCGCCTGATCTACCTCGCTCTGGCCCACATGATTAAGTTCAGGGGCCATTTCCTGATCGAGGGGGATCTC
AACCCGGACAATAGCGATGTTGACAAGCTGTTCATCCAGCTCGTGCAGACGTACAACCAGCTCTTCGAGG
AGAACCCCATTAATGCGTCAGGCGTCGACGCGAAGGCTATCCTGTCCGCTAGGCTCTCGAAGTCTCGGCG
CCTCGAGAACCTGATCGCCCAGCTGCCGGGCGAGAAGAAGAACGGCCTGTTCGGGAATCTCATTGCGCTC
AGCCTGGGGCTCACGCCCAACTTCAAGTCGAATTTCGATCTCGCTGAGGACGCCAAGCTGCAGCTCTCCA
AGGACACATACGACGATGACCTGGATAACCTCCTGGCCCAGATCGGCGATCAGTACGCGGACCTGTTCCT
CGCTGCCAAGAATCTGTCGGACGCCATCCTCCTGTCTGATATTCTCAGGGTGAACACCGAGATTACGAAG
GCTCCGCTCTCAGCCTCCATGATCAAGCGCTACGACGAGCACCATCAGGATCTGACCCTCCTGAAGGCGC
TGGTCAGGCAGCAGCTCCCCGAGAAGTACAAGGAGATCTTCTTCGATCAGTCGAAGAACGGCTACGCTGG
GTACATTGACGGCGGGGCCTCTCAGGAGGAGTTCTACAAGTTCATCAAGCCGATTCTGGAGAAGATGGAC
GGCACGGAGGAGCTGCTGGTGAAGCTCAATCGCGAGGACCTCCTGAGGAAGCAGCGGACATTCGATAACG
GCAGCATCCCACACCAGATTCATCTCGGGGAGCTGCACGCTATCCTGAGGAGGCAGGAGGACTTCTACCC
TTTCCTCAAGGATAACCGCGAGAAGATCGAGAAGATTCTGACTTTCAGGATCCCGTACTACGTCGGCCCA
CTCGCTAGGGGCAACTCCCGCTTCGCTTGGATGACCCGCAAGTCAGAGGAGACGATCACGCCGTGGAACT
TCGAGGAGGTGGTCGACAAGGGCGCTAGCGCTCAGTCGTTCATCGAGAGGATGACGAATTTCGACAAGAA
CCTGCCAAATGAGAAGGTGCTCCCTAAGCACTCGCTCCTGTACGAGTACTTCACAGTCTACAACGAGCTG
ACTAAGGTGAAGTATGTGACCGAGGGCATGAGGAAGCCGGCTTTCCTGTCTGGGGAGCAGAAGAAGGCCA
TCGTGGACCTCCTGTTCAAGACCAACCGGAAGGTCACGGTTAAGCAGCTCAAGGAGGACTACTTCAAGAA
GATTGAGTGCTTCGATTCGGTCGAGATCTCTGGCGTTGAGGACCGCTTCAACGCCTCCCTGGGGACCTAC
CACGATCTCCTGAAGATCATTAAGGATAAGGACTTCCTGGACAACGAGGAGAATGAGGATATCCTCGAGG
ACATTGTGCTGACACTCACTCTGTTCGAGGACCGGGAGATGATCGAGGAGCGCCTGAAGACTTACGCCCA
TCTCTTCGATGACAAGGTCATGAAGCAGCTCAAGAGGAGGAGGTACACCGGCTGGGGGAGGCTGAGCAGG
AAGCTCATCAACGGCATTCGGGACAAGCAGTCCGGGAAGACGATCCTCGACTTCCTGAAGAGCGATGGCT
TCGCGAACCGCAATTTCATGCAGCTGATTCACGATGACAGCCTCACATTCAAGGAGGATATCCAGAAGGC
TCAGGTGAGCGGCCAGGGGGACTCGCTGCACGAGCATATCGCGAACCTCGCTGGCTCGCCAGCTATCAAG
AAGGGGATTCTGCAGACCGTGAAGGTTGTGGACGAGCTGGTGAAGGTCATGGGCAGGCACAAGCCTGAGA
ACATCGTCATTGAGATGGCCCGGGAGAATCAGACCACGCAGAAGGGCCAGAAGAACTCACGCGAGAGGAT
GAAGAGGATCGAGGAGGGCATTAAGGAGCTGGGGTCCCAGATCCTCAAGGAGCACCCGGTGGAGAACACG
CAGCTGCAGAATGAGAAGCTCTACCTGTACTACCTCCAGAATGGCCGCGATATGTATGTGGACCAGGAGC
TGGATATTAACAGGCTCAGCGATTACGACGTCGATCATATCGTTCCACAGTCATTCCTGAAGGATGACTC
CATTGACAACAAGGTCCTCACCAGGTCGGACAAGAACCGGGGCAAGTCTGATAATGTTCCTTCAGAGGAG
GTCGTTAAGAAGATGAAGAACTACTGGCGCCAGCTCCTGAATGCCAAGCTGATCACGCAGCGGAAGTTCG
ATAACCTCACAAAGGCTGAGAGGGGCGGGCTCTCTGAGCTGGACAAGGCGGGCTTCATCAAGAGGCAGCT
GGTCGAGACACGGCAGATCACTAAGCACGTTGCGCAGATTCTCGACTCACGGATGAACACTAAGTACGAT
GAGAATGACAAGCTGATCCGCGAGGTGAAGGTCATCACCCTGAAGTCAAAGCTCGTCTCCGACTTCAGGA
AGGATTTCCAGTTCTACAAGGTTCGGGAGATCAACAATTACCACCATGCCCATGACGCGTACCTGAACGC
GGTGGTCGGCACAGCTCTGATCAAGAAGTACCCAAAGCTCGAGAGCGAGTTCGTGTACGGGGACTACAAG
GTTTACGATGTGAGGAAGATGATCGCCAAGTCGGAGCAGGAGATTGGCAAGGCTACCGCCAAGTACTTCT
TCTACTCTAACATTATGAATTTCTTCAAGACAGAGATCACTCTGGCCAATGGCGAGATCCGGAAGCGCCC
CCTCATCGAGACGAACGGCGAGACGGGGGAGATCGTGTGGGACAAGGGCAGGGATTTCGCGACCGTCAGG
AAGGTTCTCTCCATGCCACAAGTGAATATCGTCAAGAAGACAGAGGTCCAGACTGGCGGGTTCTCTAAGG
AGTCAATTCTGCCTAAGCGGAACAGCGACAAGCTCATCGCCCGCAAGAAGGACTGGGATCCGAAGAAGTA
CGGCGGGTTCGACAGCCCCACTGTGGCCTACTCGGTCCTGGTTGTGGCGAAGGTTGAGAAGGGCAAGTCC
AAGAAGCTCAAGAGCGTGAAGGAGCTGCTGGGGATCACGATTATGGAGCGCTCCAGCTTCGAGAAGAACC
CGATCGATTTCCTGGAGGCGAAGGGCTACAAGGAGGTGAAGAAGGACCTGATCATTAAGCTCCCCAAGTA
CTCACTCTTCGAGCTGGAGAACGGCAGGAAGCGGATGCTGGCTTCCGCTGGCGAGCTGCAGAAGGGGAAC
GAGCTGGCTCTGCCGTCCAAGTATGTGAACTTCCTCTACCTGGCCTCCCACTACGAGAAGCTCAAGGGCA
GCCCCGAGGACAACGAGCAGAAGCAGCTGTTCGTCGAGCAGCACAAGCATTACCTCGACGAGATCATTGA
GCAGATTTCCGAGTTCTCCAAGCGCGTGATCCTGGCCGACGCGAATCTGGATAAGGTCCTCTCCGCGTAC
AACAAGCACCGCGACAAGCCAATCAGGGAGCAGGCTGAGAATATCATTCATCTCTTCACCCTGACGAACC
TCGGCGCCCCTGCTGCTTTCAAGTACTTCGACACAACTATCGATCGCAAGAGGTACACAAGCACTAAGGA
GGTCCTGGACGCGACCCTCATCCACCAGTCGATTACCGGCCTCTACGAGACGCGCATCGACCTGTCTCAG
CTCGGGGGCGACAAGCGGCCAGCGGCGACGAAGAAGGCGGGGCAGGCGAAGAAGAAGAAGTGAGCTCAGA
GCTTTCGTTCGTATCATCGGTTTCGACAACGTTCGTCAAGTTCAATGCATCAGTTTCATTGCGCACACAC
CAGAATCCTACTGAGTTTGAGTATTATGGCATTGGGAAAACTGTTTTTCTTGTACCATTTGTTGTGCTTG
TAATTTACTGTGTTTTTTATTCGGTTTTCGCTATCGAACTGTGAAATGGAAATGGATGGAGAAGAGTTAA
TGAATGATATGGTCCTTTTGTTCATTCTCAAATTAATATTATTTGTTTTTTCTCTTATTTGTTGTGTGTT
GAATTTGAAATTATAAGAGATATGCAAACATTTTGTTTTGAGTAAAAATGTGTCAAATCGTGGCCTCTAA
TGACCGAAGTTAATATGAGGAGTAAAACACTTGTAGTTGTACCATTATGCTTATTCACTAGGCAACAAAT
ATATTTTCAGACCTAGAAAAGCTGCAAATGTTACTGAATACAAGTATGTCCTCTTGTGTTTTAGACATTT
ATGAACTTTCCTTTATGTAATTTTCCAGAATCCTTGTCAGATTCTAATCATTGCTTTATAATTATAGTTA
TACTCATGGATTTGTAGTTGAGTATGAAAATATTTTTTAATGCATTTTATGACTTGCCAATTGATTGACA
ACGAATTCGTAATCATGTCATAGCTGTTTCCTGTGTGAAATTGTTATCCGCTCACAATTCCACACAACAT
ACGAGCCGGAAGCATAAAGTGTAAAGCCTGGGGTGCCTAATGAGTGAGCTAACTCACATTAATTGCGTTG
CGCTCACTGCCCGCTTTCCAGTCGGGAAACCTGTCGTGCCAGCTGCATTAATGAATCGGCCAACGCGCGG
GGAGAGGCGGTTTGCGTATTGGCTAGAGCAGCTTGCCAACATGGTGGAGCACGACACTCTCGTCTACTCC
AAGAATATCAAAGATACAGTCTCAGAAGACCAAAGGGCTATTGAGACTTTTCAACAAAGGGTAATATCGG
GAAACCTCCTCGGATTCCATTGCCCAGCTATCTGTCACTTCATCAAAAGGACAGTAGAAAAGGAAGGTGG
CACCTACAAATGCCATCATTGCGATAAAGGAAAGGCTATCGTTCAAGATGCCTCTGCCGACAGTGGTCCC
AAAGATGGACCCCCACCCACGAGGAGCATCGTGGAAAAAGAAGACGTTCCAACCACGTCTTCAAAGCAAG
TGGATTGATGTGAACATGGTGGAGCACGACACTCTCGTCTACTCCAAGAATATCAAAGATACAGTCTCAG
AAGACCAAAGGGCTATTGAGACTTTTCAACAAAGGGTAATATCGGGAAACCTCCTCGGATTCCATTGCCC
AGCTATCTGTCACTTCATCAAAAGGACAGTAGAAAAGGAAGGTGGCACCTACAAATGCCATCATTGCGAT
AAAGGAAAGGCTATCGTTCAAGATGCCTCTGCCGACAGTGGTCCCAAAGATGGACCCCCACCCACGAGGA
GCATCGTGGAAAAAGAAGACGTTCCAACCACGTCTTCAAAGCAAGTGGATTGATGTGATATCTCCACTGA
CGTAAGGGATGACGCACAATCCCACTATCCTTCGCAAGACCCTTCCTCTATATAAGGAAGTTCATTTCAT
TTGGAGAGGACACGCTGAAATCACCAGTCTCTCTCTACAAATCTATCTCTCTCGAGCTTTCGCAGATCTG
TCGATCGACCATGGGGATTGAACAAGATGGATTGCACGCAGGTTCTCCGGCCGCTTGGGTGGAGAGGCTA
TTCGGCTATGACTGGGCACAACAGACAATCGGCTGCTCTGATGCCGCCGTGTTTCGGCTGTCAGCGCAGG
GGCGCCCGGTTCTTTTTGTCAAGACCGACCTGTCCGGTGCCCTGAATGAACTCCAGGACGAGGCAGCGCG
GCTATCGTGGCTGGCCACGACGGGCGTTCCTTGCGCAGCTGTGCTCGACGTTGTCACTGAAGCGGGAAGG
GACTGGCTGCTATTGGGCGAAGTGCCGGGGCAGGATCTCCTGTCATCTCACCTTGCTCCTGCCGAGAAAG
TATCCATCATGGCTGATGCAATGCGGCGGCTGCATACGCTTGATCCGGCTACCTGCCCATTCGACCACCA
AGCGAAACATCGCATCGAGCGAGCACGTACTCGGATGGAAGCCGGTCTTGTCGATCAGGATGATCTGGAC
GAAGAGCATCAGGGGCTCGCGCCAGCCGAACTGTTCGCCAGGCTCAAGGCGCGCATGCCCGACGGCGAGG
ATCTCGTCGTGACACATGGCGATGCCTGCTTGCCGAATATCATGGTGGAAAATGGCCGCTTTTCTGGATT
CATCGACTGTGGCCGGCTGGGTGTGGCGGACCGCTATCAGGACATAGCGTTGGCTACCCGTGATATTGCT
GAAGAGCTTGGCGGCGAATGGGCTGACCGCTTCCTCGTGCTTTACGGTATCGCCGCTCCCGATTCGCAGC
GCATCGCCTTCTATCGCCTTCTTGACGAGTTCTTCTGAGCGGGACTCTGGGGTTCGGATCGATCCTCTAG
CTAGAGTCGATCGACAAGCTCGAGTTTCTCCATAATAATGTGTGAGTAGTTCCCAGATAAGGGAATTAGG
GTTCCTATAGGGTTTCGCTCATGTGTTGAGCATATAAGAAACCCTTAGTATGTATTTGTATTTGTAAAAT
ACTTCTATCAATAAAATTTCTAATTCCTAAAACCAAAATCCAGTACTAAAATCCAGATCCCCCGAATTAA
TTCGGCGTTAATTCAGTACATTAAAAACGTCCGCAATGTGTTATTAAGTTGTCTAAGCGTCAATTTGTTT
ACACCACAATATATCCTGCCACCAGCCAGCCAACAGCTCCCCGACCGGCAGCTCGGCACAAAATCACCAC
TCGATACAGGCAGCCCATCAGTCCGGGACGGCGTCAGCGGGAGAGCCGTTGTAAGGCGGCAGACTTTGCT
CATGTTACCGATGCTATTCGGAAGAACGGCAACTAAGCTGCCGGGTTTGAAACACGGATGATCTCGCGGA
GGGTAGCATGTTGATTGTAACGATGACAGAGCGTTGCTGCCTGTGATCACCGCGGCTGGCAAACAGCTAT
TATGGGTATTATGGGTCTAGTCTCTGGCCCGTGTCTCAAAATCTCTGATGTTACATTGCACAAGATAAAA
ATATATCATCATGAACAATAAAACTGTCTGCTTACATAAACAGTAATACAAGGGGTGTTATGAGCCATAT
TCAACGGGAAACGTCGAGGCCGCGATTAAATTCCAACATGGATGCTGATTTATATGGGTATAAATGGGCT
CGCGATAATGTCGGGCAATCAGGTGCGACAATCTATCGCTTGTATGGGAAGCCCGATGCGCCAGAGTTGT
TTCTGAAACATGGCAAAGGTAGCGTTGCCAATGATGTTACAGATGAGATGGTCAGACTAAACTGGCTGAC
GGAATTTATGCCTCTTCCGACCATCAAGCATTTTATCCGTACTCCTGATGATGCATGGTTACTCACCACT
GCGATCCCCGGAAAAACAGCATTCCAGGTATTAGAAGAATATCCTGATTCAGGTGAAAATATTGTTGATG
CGCTGGCAGTGTCCCTGCGCCGGTTGCATTCGATTCCTGTTTGTAATTGTCCTTTTAACAGCGATCGCGT
ATTTCGTCTCGCTCAGGCGCAATCACGAATGAATAACGGTTTGGTTGATGCGAGTGATTTTGATGACGAG
CGTAATGGCTGGCCTGTTGAACAAGTCTGGAAAGAAATGCATAAACTTTTGCCATTCTCACCGGATTCAG
TCGTCACTCATGGTGATTTCTCACTTGATAACCTTATTTTTGACGAGGGGAAATTAATAGGTTGTATTGA
TGTTGGACGAGTCGGAATCGCAGACCGATACCAGGATCTTGCCATCCTATGGAACTGCCTCGGTGAGTTT
TCTCCTTCATTACAGAAACGGCTTTTTCAAAAATATGGTATTGATAATCCTGATATGAATAAATTGCAGT
TTCATTTGATGCTCGATGAGTTTTTCTAATCAGAATTGGTTAATTGGTTGTAACATTATTCAGATTGGCG
TCTAACTACTAAGCGAGAGTAGGGAACTGCCAGGCATCAAATAAAACGAAAGGCTCAGTCGGAAGACTGG
GCCTTTCGTTTTATCTGTTGTTTGTCGGTGAACGCTCTCCTGAGTAGGACAAATCCGCCGGGAGCGGATT
TGAACGTTGTGAAGCAACGGCCCGGAGGGTGGCGGGCAGGACGCCCGCCATAAACTGCCAGGCATCAAAC
TAAGCAGAAGGCCATCCTGACGGATGGCCTTTTTGCGTTTCTACAAACTCTTCCTGTTAGGGCCCCGTTC
CACTGAGCGTCAGACCCCGTAGAAAAGATCAAAGGATCTTCTTGAGATCCTTTTTTTCTGCGCGTAATCT
GCTGCTTGCAAACAAAAAAACCACCGCTACCAGCGGTGGTTTGTTTGCCGGATCAAGAGCTACCAACTCT
TTTTCCGAAGGTAACTGGCTTCAGCAGAGCGCAGATACCAAATACTGTTCTTCTAGTGTAGCCGTAGTTA
GGCCACCACTTCAAGAACTCTGTAGCACCGCCTACATACCTCGCTCTGCTAATCCTGTTACCAGTGGCTG
CTGCCAGTGGCGATAAGTCGTGTCTTACCGGGTTGGACTCAAGACGATAGTTACCGGATAAGGCGCAGCG
GTCGGGCTGAACGGGGGGTTCGTGCACACAGCCCAGCTTGGAGCGAACGACCTACACCGAACTGAGATAC
CTACAGCGTGAGCTATGAGAAAGCGCCACGCTTCCCGAAGGGAGAAAGGCGGACAGGTATCCGGTAAGCG
GCAGGGTCGGAACAGGAGAGCGCACGAGGGAGCTTCCAGGGGGAAACGCCTGGTATCTTTATAGTCCTGT
CGGGTTTCGCCACCTCTGACTTGAGCGTCGATTTTTGTGATGCTCGTCAGGGGGGCGGAGCCTATGGAAA
AACGCCAGCAACGCGGCCTTTTTACGGTTCCTGGCCTTTTGCTGGCCTTTTGCTCACATGTTCTTTCCTG
CGTTATCCCCTGATTCTGTGGATAACCGTATTACCGCTAGATAGCTGGTTGCCCTCGCCGCTGGGCTGGC
GGCCGTCTATGGCCCTGCAAACGCGCCAGAAACGCCGTCGAAGCCGTGTGCGAGACACCCCGGCCGCCGG
CGTTGTGGATACCTCGCGGAAAACTTGGCCCTCACTGACAGATGAGGGGCGGACGTTGACACTTGAGGGG
CCGACTCACCCGGCGCGGCGTTGACAGATGAGGGGCAGGCTCGATTTCGGCCGGCGACGTGGAGCTGGCC
AGCCTCGCAAATCGGCGAAAACGCCTGATTTTACGCGAGTTTCCCACAGATGATGTGGACAAGCCTGGGG
ATAAGTGCCCTGCGGTATTGACACTTGAGGGGCGCGACTACTGACAGATGAGGGGCGCGATCCTTGACAC
TTGAGGGGCAGAGTGCTGACAGATGAGGGGCGCACCTATTGACATTTGAGGGGCTGTCCACAGGCAGAAA
ATCCAGCATTTGCAAGGGTTTCCGCCCGTTTTTCGGCCACCGCTAACCTGTCTTTTAACCTGCTTTTAAA
CCAATATTTATAAACCTTGTTTTTAACCAGGGCTGCGCCCTGTGCGCGTGACCGCGCACGCCGAAGGGGG
GTGCCCCCCCTTCTCGAACCCTCCCGGTCGAGTCATGGTCTAGCATGGATCTCGGGGACGTCACCCATAA
TACCCATAATAGCTGTTTGCCAGTACTTTGATCCCGAGGGGAACCCTGTGGTTGGCATGCACATACAAAT
GGACGAACGGATAAACCTTTTCACGCCCTTTTAAATATCCGATTATTCTAATAAACGCTCTTTTCTCTTA
G
Features (pLannotate 1.2.2; 22 found; start..end, strand, type, name):
      1..25      -  misc_feature   RB T-DNA repeat: right border repeat from nopaline C58 T-DNA
     91..245     -  CDS            lacZα (fragment): LacZα fragment of β-galactosidase; lacZ fragment
    700..804     +  promoter       AmpR promoter: bla
    805..1665    +  CDS            AmpR: β-lactamase; bla; confers resistance to ampicillin, carbenicillin, and related antibiotics
   1814..1889    +  misc_RNA       gRNA scaffold: guide RNA scaffold for the Streptococcus pyogenes CRISPR/Cas9 system
   2140..2392    +  promoter       CaMV 35S promoter (fragment): strong constitutive promoter from cauliflower mosaic virus
   2907..2926    +  CDS            2xFLAG (fragment): two tandem FLAG® epitope tags
   2982..7082    +  CDS            cas9: CAS9_STRP1 - Also known as csn1 From Streptococcus pyogenes serotype M1.
   7140..7772    +  terminator     E9 terminator: terminator and polyadenylation signal from the pea rbcS-E9 gene
   7809..7831    -  protein_bind   lac operator (fragment): The lac repressor binds to the lac operator to inhibit transcription in E. coli. This inhibition can be relieved by adding lactose or isopropyl-β-D-thiogalactopyranoside (IPTG). lac repressor encoded by lacI
   7835..7865    -  promoter       lac promoter: promoter for the E. coli lac operon
   7880..7901    -  protein_bind   CAP binding site: CAP binding activates transcription in the presence of cAMP. E. coli catabolite activator protein
   7914..8002    -  CDS            lacI (fragment): lac repressor; lacI; The lac repressor binds to the lac operator to inhibit transcription in E. coli. This inhibition can be relieved by adding lactose or isopropyl-β-D-thiogalactopyranoside (IPTG).
   8092..8768    +  promoter       CaMV 35S promoter (enhanced): cauliflower mosaic virus 35S promoter with a duplicated enhancer region
   8836..9628    +  CDS            NeoR/KanR (fragment): aminoglycoside phosphotransferase from Tn5; aph(3')-II (or nptII); confers resistance to neomycin, kanamycin, and G418 (Geneticin®)
   9685..9859    +  polyA_signal   CaMV poly(A) signal: cauliflower mosaic virus polyadenylation signal
   9937..9961    -  misc_feature   LB T-DNA repeat: left border repeat from nopaline C58 T-DNA
  10350..11159   +  CDS            KanR: aminoglycoside phosphotransferase; aph(3')-Ia; confers resistance to kanamycin in bacteria or G418 (Geneticin®) in eukaryotes
  11241..11284   -  terminator     rrnB T1 terminator: Escherichia coli rrnB; transcription terminator T1 from the E. coli rrnB gene
  11416..11443   +  terminator     rrnB T2 terminator: transcription terminator T2 from the E. coli rrnB gene
  11522..12110   +  rep_origin     ori: high-copy-number ColE1/pMB1/pBR322/pUC origin of replication
  12225..12835   +  rep_origin     oriV: origin of replication for the bacterial F plasmid
