[The description below was written by a language model from this plasmid's Addgene catalogue record and pLannotate feature annotations shown in this document.]
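Description:
pG3K-U6SC is a plant CRISPR/Cas9 binary vector built on the pGreen3 backbone, developed as part of a ternary vector system intended to improve CRISPR/Cas delivery in maize. It is a 13 kb plasmid maintained at high copy in E. coli through a ColE1/pUC-type origin. A second annotated replication element, labelled oriV by the automated annotation, presumably serves replication in the Agrobacterium host with helper functions supplied in trans, although the record does not spell this out. A bacterial KanR gene (aph(3')-Ia) lies in the backbone outside the T-DNA borders, flanked by rrnB terminators. The listed ampicillin-plus-kanamycin selection also reflects an AmpR cassette located inside the T-DNA.

Between the nopaline-type right and left border repeats, the T-DNA carries three functional units. The AmpR gene sits immediately upstream of the S. pyogenes gRNA scaffold, in the region where the catalogue says a U6 promoter drives the guide. The U6 promoter itself is not annotated in the feature table. The placement suggests that the bla cassette is a selectable stuffer replaced when a target spacer is cloned, but the record does not confirm this, and no specific target sequence is listed. Downstream, a 35S-derived promoter (called 35SC in the catalogue) drives a FLAG-tagged Cas9, described as zCas9, which ends in the pea rbcS-E9 terminator. An enhanced CaMV 35S promoter then expresses nptII with a CaMV poly(A) signal, giving kanamycin-type selection of transformed plant tissue. Remnant lacZα, lac promoter/operator and lacI fragments are cloning-site leftovers. The vector serves as a recipient for guide sequences for Agrobacterium-mediated plant genome editing.
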