Addgene plasmid #134754: pG3K-U6SC
Purpose: pGreen3 CRISPR/Cas9
Depositing lab: Qi-Jun Chen. Depositing organization: China Agricultural University. Publication: A Novel Ternary Vector System United with Morphogenic Genes Enhances CRISPR/Cas Delivery in Maize. Zhang Q, Zhang Y, Lu MH, Chai YP, Jiang YY, Zhou Y, Wang XC, Chen QJ. Plant Physiol. 2019 Sep 26. pii: pp.19.00767. doi: 10.1104/pp.19.00767. PubMed 31558579.
Backbone
  Vector backbone: pGreen3
  Vector type: CRISPR
Growth in bacteria
  Bacterial resistance: Ampicillin and Kanamycin, 100 & 50 μg/mL
  Growth temperature: 37°C
  Growth strain: DH5alpha
  Copy number: High Copy
Gene/Insert
  Gene/Insert name: CRISPR/Cas9
  gRNA/shRNA sequence: scaffold: gttttagagctagaaatagcaagttaaaataaggctagtccgttatcaacttgaaaaagtggcaccgagtcggtgc
  Species: Synthetic
  Promoter: gRNA-U6, zCas9-35SC
  Cloning method: Restriction Enzyme; 5′ cloning site Unknown (unknown if destroyed)
Terms and licenses: Academic/Nonprofit Terms; Industry Terms: Not Available to Industry
How to cite: pG3K-U6SC was a gift from Qi-Jun Chen (Addgene plasmid # 134754 ; http://n2t.net/addgene:134754 ; RRID:Addgene_134754)
